>Addgene plasmid #235096 | pCAG-SpyTag-Flag-dNS-SRRM1-V5-mCherry | addgene full sequence | sequence record 470053 | Addgene NGS Result
GAAGATCCTTTGATCTTTTCTACGGGGTCTGACGCTCAGTGGAACGAAAACTCACGTTAAGGGATTTTGG
TCATGAGATTATCAAAAAGGATCTTCACCTAGATCCTTTTAAATTAAAAATGAAGTTTTAAATCAATCTA
AAGTATATATGAGTAAACTTGGTCTGACAGTTACCAATGCTTAATCAGTGAGGCACCTATCTCAGCGATC
TGTCTATTTCGTTCATCCATAGTTGCCTGACTCCCCGTCGTGTAGATAACTACGATACGGGAGGGCTTAC
CATCTGGCCCCAGTGCTGCAATGATACCGCGAGACCCACGCTCACCGGCTCCAGATTTATCAGCAATAAA
CCAGCCAGCCGGAAGGGCCGAGCGCAGAAGTGGTCCTGCAACTTTATCCGCCTCCATCCAGTCTATTAAT
TGTTGCCGGGAAGCTAGAGTAAGTAGTTCGCCAGTTAATAGTTTGCGCAACGTTGTTGCCATTGCTACAG
GCATCGTGGTGTCACGCTCGTCGTTTGGTATGGCTTCATTCAGCTCCGGTTCCCAACGATCAAGGCGAGT
TACATGATCCCCCATGTTGTGCAAAAAAGCGGTTAGCTCCTTCGGTCCTCCGATCGTTGTCAGAAGTAAG
TTGGCCGCAGTGTTATCACTCATGGTTATGGCAGCACTGCATAATTCTCTTACTGTCATGCCATCCGTAA
GATGCTTTTCTGTGACTGGTGAGTACTCAACCAAGTCATTCTGAGAATAGTGTATGCGGCGACCGAGTTG
CTCTTGCCCGGCGTCAATACGGGATAATACCGCGCCACATAGCAGAACTTTAAAAGTGCTCATCATTGGA
AAACGTTCTTCGGGGCGAAAACTCTCAAGGATCTTACCGCTGTTGAGATCCAGTTCGATGTAACCCACTC
GTGCACCCAACTGATCTTCAGCATCTTTTACTTTCACCAGCGTTTCTGGGTGAGCAAAAACAGGAAGGCA
AAATGCCGCAAAAAAGGGAATAAGGGCGACACGGAAATGTTGAATACTCATACTCTTCCTTTTTCAATGA
CCGCTTTGGAAAAACAAAGACTGTATTTCCTGGAAATTAATGTTTATTCAATAAACTGTGTATTCAGCTA
TATTCACATAGTGGTGAGGCTGAAATGAGGCGGGAAGAGGCGGTTGGGGCTTAATTATATCAATTTGGGT
GGCCCCACAGCGCCTCCAAGGCGCCAGTCCTGTTTTGACAAGTTGCCTCTGGAAGCCTCTCTTCTTTTTC
TCCAGAGTAAGCGGAGGCCAGGGGCCCCCGGCCTCTGCTTAATACTAAAAAAAACAGCTGTTGTCATAGT
AATGATTGGGTGGAAACATTCCAGGCCTGGGTGGAGAGGCTTTTTGCTTCCTCTTGCAAAACCACACTGA
CATTCCAGGCCTGGGTGGAGAGGCTTTTTGCTTCCTCTTGCAAAACCACACTGCCCTCTGGAGGGCAGTT
GCCTAGCAACTAATTAAAAGAGGATGTCGCACGGCCAGCTGCGGTCAGTTAGTCACTTCCTGCTTAACTG
ACTTGACATTTTCTATTTTAAGAGTCGGGAGGAAAATTACTGTGTTGGAGGCCCTCCGCCATCTTCTGAA
GCTGAATCGAATTAACTTGTTTATTGCAGCTTATAATGGTTACAAATAAAGCAATAGCATCACAAATTTC
ACAAATAAAGCATTTTTTTCACTGCATTCTAGTTGTGGTTTGTCCAAACTCATCAATGTATCTTATCATG
TCTGGATCTGATATCATCGTCGACATTGATTATTGACTAGTTATTAATAGTAATCAATTACGGGGTCATT
AGTTCATAGCCCATATATGGAGTTCCGCGTTACATAACTTACGGTAAATGGCCCGCCTGGCTGACCGCCC
AACGACCCCCGCCCATTGACGTCAATAATGACGTATGTTCCCATAGTAACGCCAATAGGGACTTTCCATT
GACGTCAATGGGTGGAGTATTTACGGTAAACTGCCCACTTGGCAGTACATCAAGTGTATCATATGCCAAG
TACGCCCCCTATTGACGTCAATGACGGTAAATGGCCCGCCTGGCATTATGCCCAGTACATGACCTTATGG
GACTTTCCTACTTGGCAGTACATCTACGTATTAGTCATCGCTATTACCATGGTCGAGGTGAGCCCCACGT
TCTGCTTCACTCTCCCCATCTCCCCCCCCTCCCCACCCCCAATTTTGTATTTATTTATTTTTTAATTATT
TTGTGCAGCGATGGGGGCGGGGGGGGGGGGGGGGCGCGCCRGGGGGGGGGGGGGGGGGGGGGGGGGGGGG
SGGGGSGRGGSGGRGAGGKGCGGCGGCAGCCAATCAGAGCGGCGCGCTCCGAAAGTTTCCTTTTATGGCG
AGGCGGCGGCGGCGGCGGCCCTATAAAAAGCGAAGCGCGCGGCGGGCGGGAGTCGCTGCGCGCTGCCTTC
GCCCCGTGCCCCGCTCCGCCGCCGCCTCGCGCCGCCCGCCCCGGCTCTGACTGACCGCGTTACTCCCACA
GGTGAGCGGGCGGGACGGCCCTTCTCCTCCGGGCTGTAATTAGCGCTTGGTTTAATGACGGCTTGTTTCT
TTTCTGTGGCTGCGTGAAAGCCTTGAGGGGCTCCGGGAGGGCCCTTTGTGCGGGGGGAGCGGCTCGGGGG
GTGCGTGCGTGTGTGTGTGCGTGGGGAGCGCCGCGTGCGGCTCCGCGCTGCCCGGCGGCTGTGAGCGCTG
CGGGCGCGGCGCGGGGCTTTGTGCGCTCCGCAGTGTGCGCGAGGGGAGCGCGGCCGGGGGCGGTGCCCCG
CGGTGCGGGGGGGGCTGCGAGGGGAACAAAGGCTGCGTGCGGGGTGTGTGCGTGGGGGGGTGAGCAGGGG
GTGTGGGCGCGTCGGTCGGGCTGCAACCCCCCCTGCACCCCCCTCCCCGAGTTGCTGAGCACGGCCCGGC
TTCGGGTGCGGGGCTCCGTACGGGGCGTGGCGCGGGGCTCGCCGTGCCGGGCGGGGGGTGGCGGCAGGKG
GGGGTGCCGGGCGGGGCGGGGCCGCCKCGGGCCGGGGRGGGCTCGGGGGRGGGGCGCGGCGGCCCCCGGA
GCGCCGGCGGCTGTCGAGGCGCGGCGAGCCGCAGCCATTGCCTTTTATGGTAATCGTGCGAGAGGGCGCA
GGGACTTCCTTTGTCCCAAATCTGTGCGGAGCCGAAATCTGGGAGGCGCCGCCGCACCCCCTCTAGCGGG
CGCGGGGCGAAGCGGTGCGGCGCCGGCAGGAAGGAAATGGGCGGGGAGGGCCTTCGTGCGTCGCCGCGCC
GCCGTCCCCTTCTCCCTCTCCAGCCTCGGGGCTGTCCGCGGGGGGACGGCTGCCTTCGGGGGGGACGGGG
CAGGGCGGGGTTCGGCTTCTGGCGTGTGACCGGCGGCTCTAGAGCCTCTGCTAACCATGTTCATGCCTTC
TTCTTTTTCCTACAGCTCCTGGGCAACGTGCTGGTTATTGTGCTGTCTCATCATTTTGGCAAAGAATTCC
TCGAGGCTAGCACCATGGCGCACATCGTGATGGTGGACGCCTACAAGCCGACGAAGGGCAGCGGTGAGAA
CCTGTACTTCCAGAGCGGCGACTACAAGGATGACGATGACAAGGGCGCGCCAACAAGTTTGTACAAAAAA
GCAGGCTCCACCATGGACGCGGGATTTTTCCGCGGAACAAGTGCAGAACAGGATAATCGGTTCAGCAACA
AACAGAAGAAACTACTGAAGCAGCTGAAATTTGCAGAATGCCTAGAAAAAAAGGTGGACATGAGCAAAGT
AAATTTGGAGGTTATAAAGCCTTGGATAACAAAAAGAGTAACGGAAATCCTTGGGTTTGAAGATGATGTT
GTGATTGAGTTTATATTCAACCAGCTGGAAGTGAAGAATCCAGACTCCAAAATGATGCAAATCAACCTGA
CTGGATTTTTGAATGGAAAAAATGCTCGAGAATTTATGGGAGAACTGTGGCCCCTGCTGCTAAGTGCACA
AGAAAACATCGCGGGAATCCCTTCTGCTTTCCTAGAACTGAAGAAAGAAGAAATAAAACAAAGACAGATT
GAACAACCAGCTTTCTTGTACAAAGTGGTTGATATCGGTAAGCCTATCCCTAACCCTCTCCTCGGTCTCG
ATTCTACGATGGTGAGCAAGGGCGAGGAGGATAACATGGCCATCATCAAGGAGTTCATGCGCTTCAAGGT
GCACATGGAGGGCTCCGTGAACGGCCACGAGTTCGAGATCGAGGGCGAGGGCGAGGGCCGCCCCTACGAG
GGCACCCAGACCGCCAAGCTGAAGGTGACCAAGGGTGGCCCCCTGCCCTTCGCCTGGGACATCCTGTCCC
CTCAGTTCATGTACGGCTCCAAGGCCTACGTGAAGCACCCCGCCGACATCCCCGACTACTTGAAGCTGTC
CTTCCCCGAGGGCTTCAAGTGGGAGCGCGTGATGAACTTCGAGGACGGCGGCGTGGTGACCGTGACCCAG
GACTCCTCCCTGCAGGACGGCGAGTTCATCTACAAGGTGAAGCTGCGCGGCACCAACTTCCCCTCCGACG
GCCCCGTAATGCAGAAGAAGACCATGGGCTGGGAGGCCTCCTCCGAGCGGATGTACCCCGAGGACGGCGC
CCTGAAGGGCGAGATCAAGCAGAGGCTGAAGCTGAAGGACGGCGGCCACTACGACGCTGAGGTCAAGACC
ACCTACAAGGCCAAGAAGCCCGTGCAGCTGCCCGGCGCCTACAACGTCAACATCAAGTTGGACATCACCT
CCCACAACGAGGACTACACCATCGTGGAACAGTACGAACGCGCCGAGGGCCGCCACTCCACCGGCGGCAT
GGACGAGCTGTACAAGTAGTAATGAACTAGTACCGGTTAAGTCGACAATCAACGCGTTAAGTCGACAGGC
CGCTCGATAAGCTTGATATCGAATTCCGCCCCCCCCCCCTCTCCCTCCCCCCCCCCTAACGTTACTGGCC
GAAGCCGCTTGGAATAAGGCCGGTGTGCGTTTGTCTATATGTTATTTTCCACCATATTGCCGTCTTTTGG
CAATGTGAGGGCCCGGAAACCTGGCCCTGTCTTCTTGACGAGCATTCCTAGGGGTCTTTCCCCTCTCGCC
AAAGGAATGCAAGGTCTGTTGAATGTCGTGAAGGAAGCAGTTCCTCTGGAAGCTTCTTGAAGACAAACAA
CGTCTGTAGCGACCCTTTGCAGGCAGCGGAACCCCCCACCTGGCGACAGGTGCCTCTGCGGCCAAAAGCC
ACGTGTATAAGATACACCTGCAAAGGCGGCACAACCCCAGTGCCACGTTGTGAGTTGGATAGTTGTGGAA
AGAGTCAAATGGCTCTCCTCAAGCGTATTCAACAAGGGGCTGAAGGATGCCCAGAAGGTACCCCATTGTA
TGGGATCTGATCTGGGGCCTCGGTGCACATGCTTTACATGTGTTTAGTCGAGGTTAAAAAAACGTCTAGG
CCCCCCGAACCACGGGGACGTGGTTTTCCTTTGAAAAACACGATGATAATATGGCCACAACCATGACCGA
GTACAAGCCCACGGTGCGCCTCGCCACCCGCGACGACGTCCCCAGGGCCGTACGCACCCTCGCCGCCGCG
TTCGCCGACTACCCCGCCACGCGCCACACCGTCGATCCGGACCGCCACATCGAGCGGGTCACCGAGCTGC
AAGAACTCTTCCTCACGCGCGTCGGGCTCGACATCGGCAAGGTGTGGGTCGCGGACGACGGCGCCGCGGT
GGCGGTCTGGACCACGCCGGAGAGCGTCGAAGCGGGGGCGGTGTTCGCCGAGATCGGCCCGCGCATGGCC
GAGTTGAGCGGTTCCCGGCTGGCCGCGCAGCAACAGATGGAAGGCCTCCTGGCGCCGCACCGGCCCAAGG
AGCCCGCGTGGTTCCTGGCCACCGTCGGCGTCTCGCCCGACCACCAGGGCAAGGGTCTGGGCAGCGCCGT
CGTGCTCCCCGGAGTGGAGGCGGCCGAGCGCGCCGGGGTGCCCGCCTTCCTGGAGACCTCCGCGCCCCGC
AACCTCCCCTTCTACGAGCGGCTCGGCTTCACCGTCACCGCCGACGTCGAGGTGCCCGAAGGACCGCGCA
CCTGGTGCATGACCCGCAAGCCCGGTGCCTGACGCCCGCCCCACGACCCGCAGCGCCCGACCGAAAGGAG
CGCACGACCCCATGCATCGATGATCTAGAGCTCGCTGATCAGCCTCGACTGTGCCTTCTAGTTGCCAGCC
ATCTGTTGTTTGCCCCTCCCCCGTGCCTTCCTTGACCCTGGAAGGTGCCACTCCCACTGTCCTTTCCTAA
TAAAATGAGGAAATTGCATCGCATTGTCTGAGTAGGTGTCATTCTATTCTGGGGGGTGGGGTGGGGCAGG
ACAGCAAGGGGGAGGATTGGGAAGACAATAGCAGGCATGCTGGGGATGCGGTGGGCTCTATGGCTTCTGA
GGCGGAAAGAACCTGCAGCCCAAGCTTGGCGTAATCATGGTCATAGCTGTTTCCTGTGTGAAATTGTTAT
CCGCTCACAATTCCACACAACATACGAGCCGGAAGCATAAAGTGTAAAGCCTGGGGTGCCTAATGAGTGA
GCTAACTCACATTAATTGCGTTGCGCTCACTGCCCGCTTTCCAGTCGGGAAACCTGTCGTGCCAGCGGAT
CCGCATCTCAATTAGTCAGCAACCATAGTCCCGCCCCTAACTCCGCCCATCCCGCCCCTAACTCCGCCCA
GTTCCGCCCATTCTCCGCCCCATGGCTGACTAATTTTTTTTATTTATGCAGAGGCCGAGGCCGCCTCGGC
CTCTGAGCTATTCCAGAAGTAGTGAGGAGGCTTTTTTGGAGGCCTAGGCTTTTGCAAAAAGCTAACTTGT
TTATTGCAGCTTATAATGGTTACAAATAAAGCAATAGCATCACAAATTTCACAAATAAAGCATTTTTTTC
ACTGCATTCTAGTTGTGGTTTGTCCAAACTCATCAATGTATCTTATCATGTCTGGATCCGCTGCATTAAT
GAATCGGCCAACGCGCGGGGAGAGGCGGTTTGCGTATTGGGCGCTCTTCCGCTTCCTCGCTCACTGACTC
GCTGCGCTCGGTCGTTCGGCTGCGGCGAGCGGTATCAGCTCACTCAAAGGCGGTAATACGGTTATCCACA
GAATCAGGGGATAACGCAGGAAAGAACATGTGAGCAAAAGGCCAGCAAAAGGCCAGGAACCGTAAAAAGG
CCGCGTTGCTGGCGTTTTTCCATAGGCTCCGCCCCCCTGACGAGCATCACAAAAATCGACGCTCAAGTCA
GAGGTGGCGAAACCCGACAGGACTATAAAGATACCAGGCGTTTCCCCCTGGAAGCTCCCTCGTGCGCTCT
CCTGTTCCGACCCTGCCGCTTACCGGATACCTGTCCGCCTTTCTCCCTTCGGGAAGCGTGGCGCTTTCTC
ATAGCTCACGCTGTAGGTATCTCAGTTCGGTGTAGGTCGTTCGCTCCAAGCTGGGCTGTGTGCACGAACC
CCCCGTTCAGCCCGACCGCTGCGCCTTATCCGGTAACTATCGTCTTGAGTCCAACCCGGTAAGACACGAC
TTATCGCCACTGGCAGCAGCCACTGGTAACAGGATTAGCAGAGCGAGGTATGTAGGCGGTGCTACAGAGT
TCTTGAAGTGGTGGCCTAACTACGGCTACACTAGAAGAACAGTATTTGGTATCTGCGCTCTGCTGAAGCC
AGTTACCTTCGGAAAAAGAGTTGGTAGCTCTTGATCCGGCAAACAAACCACCGCTGGTAGCGGTGGTTTT
TTTGTTTGCAAGCAGCAGATTACGCGCAGAAAAAAAGGATCTCAA
Features (pLannotate 1.2.2; 26 found; start..end, strand, type, name):
    171..1031    -  CDS            AmpR: β-lactamase; bla; confers resistance to ampicillin, carbenicillin, and related antibiotics
   1032..1048    -  promoter       AmpR promoter (fragment): bla
   1624..1758    +  polyA_signal   SV40 poly(A) signal: SV40 polyadenylation signal
   1772..2151    +  enhancer       CMV enhancer: human cytomegalovirus immediate early enhancer
   2429..3445    +  intron         chimeric intron: chimera between introns from chicken β-actin and rabbit β-globin
   3443..3499    +  CDS            HBB (fragment): HBB_LEPEU - Experimental evidence at protein level: Swiss-Prot protein existence level 1. Involved in oxygen transport from the lung to the various peripheral tissues. From Lepus europaeus (European hare).
   3593..3613    +  CDS            FLAG (fragment): FLAG® epitope tag, followed by an enterokinase cleavage site
   3623..3647    +  protein_bind   attB1: mutant version of attB; recombination site for the Gateway® BP reaction BP Clonase™
   3653..4066    +  CDS            SRRM1 (fragment): SRRM1_HUMAN - Also known as SRM160. Experimental evidence at protein level: Swiss-Prot protein existence level 1. Part of pre- and post-splicing multiprotein mRNP complexes. Involved in numerous pre-mRNA processing events. Promotes constitutive and exonic splicing enhancer (ESE)-dependent splicing activation by bridging together sequence-specific (SR family proteins, SFRS4, SFRS5 and TRA2B/SFRS10) and basal snRNP (SNRP70 and SNRPA1) factors of the spliceosome. Stimulates mRNA 3'-end cleavage independently of the formation of an exon junction complex. Binds both pre-mRNA and spliced mRNA 20-25
   4068..4088    -  protein_bind   attB2: mutant version of attB; core recombination site for the Gateway® BP reaction BP Clonase™
   4097..4138    +  CDS            V5 tag: epitope tag from simian virus 5
   4139..4849    +  CDS            mCherry: monomeric derivative of DsRed fluorescent protein (Shaner et al., 2004) mammalian codon-optimized
   4904..4927    -  misc_feature   MCS (fragment): pBluescript multiple cloning site
   5047..5509    +  misc_feature   IRES: internal ribosome entry site (IRES) of the encephalomyocarditis virus (EMCV)
   5523..6122    +  CDS            PuroR: puromycin N-acetyltransferase; pac from Streptomyces alboniger; confers resistance to puromycin
   6209..6433    +  polyA_signal   bGH poly(A) signal: bovine growth hormone polyadenylation signal
   6437..6453    +  promoter       SV40 promoter (fragment): SV40 enhancer and early promoter
   6504..6520    -  protein_bind   lac operator: The lac repressor binds to the lac operator to inhibit transcription in E. coli. This inhibition can be relieved by adding lactose or isopropyl-β-D-thiogalactopyranoside (IPTG). lac repressor encoded by lacI
   6528..6558    -  promoter       lac promoter: promoter for the E. coli lac operon
   6573..6594    -  protein_bind   CAP binding site: CAP binding activates transcription in the presence of cAMP. E. coli catabolite activator protein
   6607..6646    -  CDS            lacI (fragment): lac repressor; lacI; The lac repressor binds to the lac operator to inhibit transcription in E. coli. This inhibition can be relieved by adding lactose or isopropyl-β-D-thiogalactopyranoside (IPTG).
   6653..6675    +  promoter       SV40 promoter (fragment): SV40 enhancer and early promoter
   6699..6834    +  rep_origin     SV40 ori: SV40 origin of replication
   6854..6988    +  polyA_signal   SV40 poly(A) signal: SV40 polyadenylation signal
   6990..7044    -  CDS            lacI (fragment): lac repressor; lacI; The lac repressor binds to the lac operator to inhibit transcription in E. coli. This inhibition can be relieved by adding lactose or isopropyl-β-D-thiogalactopyranoside (IPTG).
   7227..7815    -  rep_origin     ori: high-copy-number ColE1/pMB1/pBR322/pUC origin of replication
