[The description below was written by a language model from this plasmid's Addgene catalogue record and pLannotate feature annotations shown in this document.]
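Description:
pCAG-SpyTag-Flag-dNS-SRRM1-V5-mCherry is a 7.8 kb mammalian expression plasmid built by Gateway cloning into a pCAG-MCP-DEST-V5-mCherry-derived backbone. It is propagated in E. coli as a high-copy plasmid through a ColE1/pUC-type origin and selected with ampicillin via the β-lactamase gene. An SV40 origin is also annotated, which can support episomal replication in cells that supply large T antigen.

Expression is driven by the CAG promoter, seen in the feature table as the CMV enhancer followed by the chicken β-actin/rabbit β-globin chimeric intron. The open reading frame begins with an N-terminal tag region: a FLAG epitope is annotated, while the SpyTag named in the construct title is not called separately by the annotation. The human SRRM1 insert lies between attB1 and attB2 sites. It carries a deletion, made by site-directed mutagenesis, of the region predicted to direct nuclear speckle localization, and only a roughly 400 bp SRRM1 fragment is detected in the sequence. The insert is fused at its C-terminus to a V5 epitope and mCherry, which allow immunodetection and live fluorescence imaging. Downstream, an EMCV IRES links a puromycin N-acetyltransferase gene to the same transcript, so transfected cells can be selected with puromycin, and the transcript ends at a bGH polyadenylation signal.

According to the record, this version lacks the MCP (MS2 coat protein) domain present in the parent backbone, so the fusion would not be tethered to MS2-tagged RNAs. This suggests use as a non-tethered, speckle-localization-deficient comparison construct, in work on how genome organization around nuclear speckles affects mRNA splicing efficiency.
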