Addgene plasmid #235096: pCAG-SpyTag-Flag-dNS-SRRM1-V5-mCherry
Purpose: SRRM1 lacking Nuclear Speckle domain (dNS-SRRM1) mCherry fusion protein without MCP domain
Depositing lab: Mitchell Guttman. Depositing organization: California Institute of Technology. Publication: Genome organization around nuclear speckles drives mRNA splicing efficiency. Bhat P, Chow A, Emert B, Ettlin O, Quinodoz SA, Strehle M, Takei Y, Burr A, Goronzy IN, Chen AW, Huang W, Ferrer JLM, Soehalim E, Goh ST, Chari T, Sullivan DK, Blanco MR, Guttman M. Nature. 2024 May;629(8014):1165-1173. doi: 10.1038/s41586-024-07429-6. Epub 2024 May 8. PubMed 38720076.
Backbone
  Vector backbone: pCAG-MCP-DEST-V5-mCherry
  Vector type: Mammalian Expression
Growth in bacteria
  Bacterial resistance: Ampicillin, 100 μg/mL
  Growth temperature: 37°C
  Growth strain: DH5alpha
  Copy number: High Copy
Gene/Insert
  Gene/Insert name: pCAG-SpyTag-Flag-dNS-SRRM1-V5-mCherry
  Species: H. sapiens (human)
  Mutation: The SRRM1 entry clone from DNASU was modified using a Q5 site directed mutagenesis kit (New England Biolabs) to delete the predicted region responsible for nuclear speckle localization as annotated using UniProt (https://www.uniprot.org/uniprotkb/Q8IYB3/entry)
  Entrez Gene: SRRM1 (a.k.a. 160-KD, POP101, SRM160)
  Promoter: CAG
  Cloning method: Gateway Cloning
Terms and licenses: Academic/Nonprofit Terms; Industry Terms: Not Available to Industry
How to cite: pCAG-SpyTag-Flag-dNS-SRRM1-V5-mCherry was a gift from Mitchell Guttman (Addgene plasmid # 235096 ; http://n2t.net/addgene:235096 ; RRID:Addgene_235096)
